>Addgene plasmid #126256 | pGWB14-LYX038 | addgene full sequence | sequence record 246488 | Addgene NGS Result
TCGGTCTTGCCTTGCTCGTCGGTGATGTACTTCACCAGCTCCGCGAAGTCGCTCTTCTTGATGGAGCGCA
TGGGGACGTGCTTGGCAATCACGCGCACCCCCCGGCCGTTTTAGCGGCTAAAAAAGTCATGGCTCTGCCC
TCGGGCGGACCACGCCCATCATGACCTTGCCAAGCTCGTCCTGCTTCTCTTCGATCTTCGCCAGCAGGGC
GAGGATCGTGGCATCACCGAACCGCGCCGTGCGCGGGTCGTCGGTGAGCCAGAGTTTCAGCAGGCCGCCC
AGGCGGCCCAGGTCGCCATTGATGCGGGCCAGCTCGCGGACGTGCTCATAGTCCACGACGCCCGTGATTT
TGTAGCCCTGGCCGACGGCCAGCAGGTAGGCCGACAGGCTCATGCCGGCCGCCGCCGCCTTTTCCTCAAT
CGCTCTTCGTTCGTCTGGAAGGCAGTACACCTTGATAGGTGGGCTGCCCTTCCTGGTTGGCTTGGTTTCA
TCAGCCATCCGCTTGCCCTCATCTGTTACGCCGGCGGTAGCCGGCCAGCCTCGCAGAGCAGGATTCCCGT
TGAGCACCGCCAGGTGCGAATAAGGGACAGTGAAGAAGGAACACCCGCTCGCGGGTGGGCCTACTTCACC
TATCCTGCCCGGCTGACGCCGTTGGATACACCAAGGAAAGTCTACACGAACCCTTTGGCAAAATCCTGTA
TATCGTGCGAAAAAGGATGGATATACCGAAAAAATCGCTATAATGACCCCGAAGCAGGGTTATGCAGCGG
AAAAGCGCCACGCTTCCCGAAGGGAGAAAGGCGGACAGGTATCCGGTAAGCGGCAGGGTCGGAACAGGAG
AGCGCACGAGGGAGCTTCCAGGGGGAAACGCCTGGTATCTTTATAGTCCTGTCGGGTTTCGCCACCTCTG
ACTTGAGCGTCGATTTTTGTGATGCTCGTCAGGGGGGCGGAGCCTATGGAAAAACGCCAGCAACGCGGCC
TTTTTACGGTTCCTGGCCTTTTGCTGGCCTTTTGCTCACATGTTCTTTCCTGCGTTATCCCCTGATTCTG
TGGATAACCGTATTACCGCCTTTGAGTGAGCTGATACCGCTCGCCGCAGCCGAACGACCGAGCGCAGCGA
GTCAGTGAGCGAGGAAGCGGAAGAGCGCCAGAAGGCCGCCAGAGAGGCCGAGCGCGGCCGTGAGGCTTGG
ACGCTAGGGCAGGGCATGAAAAAGCCCGTAGCGGGCTGCTACGGGCGTCTGACGCGGTGGAAAGGGGGAG
GGGATGTTGTCTACATGGCTCTGCTGTAGTGAGTGGGTTGCGCTCCGGCAGCGGTCCTGATCAATCGTCA
CCCTTTCTCGGTCCTTCAACGTTCCTGACAACGAGCCTCCTTTTCGCCAATCCATCGACAATCACCGCGA
GTCCCTGCTCGAACGCTGCGTCCGGACCGGCTTCGTCGAAGGCGTCTATCGCGGCCCGCAACAGCGGCGA
GAGCGGAGCCTGTTCAACGGTGCCGCCGCGCTCGCCGGCATCGCTGTCGCCGGCCTGCTCCTCAAGCACG
GCCCCAACAGTGAAGTAGCTGATTGTCATCAGCGCATTGACGGCGTCCCCGGCCGAAAAACCCGCCTCGC
AGAGGAAGCGAAGCTGCGCGTCGGCCGTTTCCATCTGCGGTGCGCCCGGTCGCGTGCCGGCATGGATGCG
CGCGCCATCGCGGTAGGCGAGCAGCGCCTGCCTGAAGCTGCGGGCATTCCCGATCAGAAATGAGCGCCAG
TCGTCGTCGGCTCTCGGCACCGAATGCGTATGATTCTCCGCCAGCATGGCTTCGGCCAGTGCGTCGAGCA
GCGCCCGCTTGTTCCTGAAGTGCCAGTAAAGCGCCGGCTGCTGAACCCCCAACCGTTCCGCCAGTTTGCG
TGTCGTCAGACCGTCTACGCCGACCTCGTTCAACAGGTCCAGGGCGGCACGGATCACTGTATTCGGCTGC
AACTTTGTCATGCTTGACACTTTATCACTGATAAACATAATATGTCCACCAACTTATCAGTGATAAAGAA
TCCGCGCGTTCAATCGGACCAGCGGAGGCTGGTCCGGAGGCCAGACGTGAAACCCAACATACCCCTGATC
GTAATTCTGAGCACTGTCGCGCTCGACGCTGTCGGCATCGGCCTGATTATGCCGGTGCTGCCGGGCCTCC
TGCGCGATCTGGTTCACTCGAACGACGTCACCGCCCACTATGGCATTCTGCTGGCGCTGTATGCGTTGGT
GCAATTTGCCTGCGCACCTGTGCTGGGCGCGCTGTCGGATCGTTTCGGGCGGCGGCCAATCTTGCTCGTC
TCGCTGGCCGGCGCCAGATCTGGGGAACCCTGTGGTTGGCATGCACATACAAATGGACGAACGGATAAAC
CTTTTCACGCCCTTTTAAATATCCGATTATTCTAATAAACGCTCTTTTCTCTTAGGTTTACCCGCCAATA
TATCCTGTCAAACACTGATAGTTTAAACGTTGCGATTAAGAATTCGAGCTCGGTACCCCCCTACTCCAAA
AATGTCAAAGATACAGTCTCAGAAGACCAAAGGGCTATTGAGACTTTTCAACAAAGGGTAATTTCGGGAA
ACCTCCTCGGATTCCATTGCCCAGCTATCTGTCACTTCATCGAAAGGACAGTAGAAAAGGAAGGTGGCTC
CTACAAATGCCATCATTGCGATAAAGGAAAGGCTATCATTCAAGATGCCTCTGCCGACAGTGGTCCCAAA
GATGGACCCCCACCCACGAGGAGCATCGTGGAAAAAGAAGACGTTCCAACCACGTCTTCAAAGCAAGTGG
ATTGATGTGACATCTCCACTGACGTAAGGGATGACGCACAATCCCACTATCCTTCGCAAGACCCTTCCTC
TATATAAGGAAGTTCATTTCATTTGGAGAGGACAGCCCAAGCTTCGACTCTAGAGGATCCCCTTAAATCG
ATATGGAACGAGCTATACAAGGAAACGACGCTAGGGAACAAGCTAACAGTGAACGTTGGGATGGAGGATC
AGGAGGTACCACTTCTCCCTTCAAACTTCCTGACGAAAGTCCGAGTTGGACTGAGTGGCGGCTACATAAC
GATGAGACGAATTCGAATCAAGATAATCCCCTTGGTTTCAAGGAAAGCTGGGGTTTCGGGAAAGTTGTAT
TTAAGAGATATCTCAGATACGACAGGACGGAAGCTTCACTGCACAGAGTCCTTGGATCTTGGACGGGAGA
TTCGGTTAACTATGCAGCATCTCGATTTTTCGGTTTCGACCAGATCGGATGTACCTATAGTATTCGGTTT
CGAGGAGTTAGTATCACCGTTTCTGGAGGGTCTCGAACTCTTCAGCATCTCTGTGAGATGGCAATTCGGT
CTAAGCAAGAACTGCTACAGCTTGCCCCAATCGAAGTGGAAAGTAATGTATCAAGAGGATGCCCTGAAGG
TACTCAAACCTTCGAAAAAGAAAGCGAGTAAGTCGAGGGCGAGCTCGAATTCGGTACGCTGAAATCACCA
GTCTCTCTCTACAAATCTATCTCTCTCTATTTTCTCCATAAATAATGTGTGAGTAGTTTCCCGATAAGGG
AAATTAGGGTTCTTATAGGGTTTCGCTCATGTGTTGAGCATATAAGAAACCCTTAGTATGTATTTGTATT
TGTAAAATACTTCTATCAATAAAATTTCTAATTCCTAAAACCAAAATCCAGTACTAAAATCCAGATCTCC
CTGCAGGTCCCCAGATTAGCCTTTTCAATTTCAGAAAGAATGCTAACCCACAGATGGTTAGAGAGGCTTA
CGCAGCAGGTCTCATCAAGACGATCTACCCGAGCAATAATCTCCAGGAAATCAAATACCTTCCCAAGAAG
GTTAAAGATGCAGTCAAAAGATTCAGGACTAACTGCATCAAGAACACAGAGAAAGATATATTTCTCAAGA
TCAGAAGTACTATTCCAGTATGGACGATTCAAGGCTTGCTTCACAAACCAAGGCAAGTAATAGAGATTGG
AGTCTCTAAAAAGGTAGTTCCCACTGAATCAAAGGCCATGGAGTCAAAGATTCAAATAGAGGACCTAACA
GAACTCGCCGTAAAGACTGGCGAACAGTTCATACAGAGTCTCTTACGACTCAATGACAAGAAGAAAATCT
TCGTCAACATGGTGGAGCACGACACACTTGTCTACTCCAAAAATATCAAAGATACAGTCTCAGAAGACCA
AAGGGCAATTGAGACTTTTCAACAAAGGGTAATATCCGGAAACCTCCTCGGATTCCATTGCCCAGCTATC
TGTCACTTTATTGTGAAGATAGTGGAAAAGGAAGGTGGCTCCTACAAATGCCATCATTGCGATAAAGGAA
AGGCCATCGTTGAAGATGCCTCTGCCGACAGTGGTCCCAAAGATGGACCCCCACCCACGAGGAGCATCGT
GGAAAAAGAAGACGTTCCAACCACGTCTTCAAAGCAAGTGGATTGATGTGATATCTCCACTGACGTAAGG
GATGACGCACAATCCCACTATCCTTCGCAAGACCCTTCCTCTATATAAGGAAGTTCATTTCATTTGGAGA
GAACACGGGGGACAAGTTTGTACAAAAAAGCAGGCTCCACCACTAGTATGGAGTTTTTCAATTCTTTTAA
TGGGTTTTATGAGGACAATGGTTTTCAGGGAATAATGACAAATGGGTCAACTTCATCTTCATCATTGATT
TTGGATAATGAAAGAGGAGAGCTAGTGAAGTCAATGGTGAGATCAGGGGAAAAAGGGGTTAATCCAGAAA
AAGCTTTGATTGCATTGAAAAATCATAGTGAAGCTGAAAGGCGGCGCAGAGAGAGAATTAATGGTCATTT
GGGTACTCTCAGAAACCTTATTCCTGGCACTAATAAGATGGACAAAGCCGCTTTACTTGCCAAAGTCATC
AGTTGCATAAAAGAATTGAGAGTAAATGCAGCAGAAGCTACCAAAGGTGTTCTAGTTCCAACAGACACTG
ATGAAGTAAGTGTCGAACAACAAACCGAGGGATCTAATGGAGCCACTTATTCTGTCAAGGCATCTCTGTG
CTGTGAATATAAGCATGAGCTTATTTCTGATCTCCGACAAGCTTTGGATACTCTTCCCCTAAAAACTTTG
AGGGCAGAGATCGCTACGTTAGGAAACAGAATGGTTAGCGTTTTTGTGATTACTGAGGGCAATGAAGGGA
ATATTGAGGATAACGAAAGGTGCCAGCTTCTTGTAACTTCTGTTCGTCAGGCTTTGAGATCAGTGCTTGA
TAAATTTTATGCCTCTGAGGAGTTCTCTTCGCGAAGTACATTGTCAAGCAAGAGACGAAGAGTTTCACTC
GATTCTTCGAGCTCATCTTCTTTAGGGGATTTCTGGCCCGGGGACCCAGCTTTCTTGTACAAAGTGGTTG
ATAACAGCGGGTTAATTAACATCTTTTACCCATACGATGTTCCTGACTATGCGGGCTATCCCTATGACGT
CCCGGACTATGCAGGATCCTATCCATATGACGTTCCAGATTACGCTGCTCAGTGCAGCGCTTAGAGCTCG
AATTTCCCCGATCGTTCAAACATTTGGCAATAAAGTTTCTTAAGATTGAATCCTGTTGCCGGTCTTGCGA
TGATTATCATATAATTTCTGTTGAATTACGTTAAGCATGTAATAATTAACATGTAATGCATGACGTTATT
TATGAGATGGGTTTTTATGATTAGAGTCCCGCAATTATACATTTAATACGCGATAGAAAACAAAATATAG
CGCGCAAACTAGGATAAATTATCGCGCGCGGTGTCATCTATGTTACTAGATCGGGAATTAGCTTCATCAA
CGCAAGACATGCGCACGACCGTCTGACAGGAGAGGAATTTCCGACGAGCACAGAAAGGACTTGCTCTTGG
ACGTAGGCCTATTTCTCAGGCACATGTATCAAGTGTTCGGACGTGGGTTTTCGATGGTGTATCAGCCGCC
GCCAACTGGGAGATGAGGAGGCTTTCTTGGGGGGCAGTCAGCAGTTCATTTCACAAGACAGAGGAACTTG
TAAGGAGATGCACTGATTTATCTTGGCGCAAACCAGCAGGACGAATTAGTGGGAATAGCCCGCGAATATC
TAAGTTATGCCTGTCGGCATGAGCAGAAACTTCCAATTCGAAACAGTTTGGAGAGGTTGTTTTTGGGCAT
ACCTTTTGTTAGTCAGCCTCTCGATTGCTCATCGTCATTACACAGTACCGAAGTTTGATCGATCTAGTAA
CATAGATGACACCGCGCGCGATAATTTATCCTAGTTTGCGCGCTATATTTTGTTTTCTATCGCGTATTAA
ATGTATAATTGCGGGACTCTAATCATAAAAACCCATCTCATAAATAACGTCATGCATTACATGTTAATTA
TTACATGCTTAACGTAATTCAACAGAAATTATATGATAATCATCGCAAGACCGGCAACAGGATTCAATCT
TAAGAAACTTTATTGCCAAATGTTTGAACGATCTGCTTCGACGCACTCCTTCTTTACTCCACCATCTCGT
CCTTATTGAAAACGTGGGTAGCACCAAAACGAATCAAGTCGCTGGAACTGAAGTTACCAATCACGCTGGA
TGATTTGCCAGTTGGATTAATCTTGCCTTTCCCCGCATGAATAATATTGATGAATGCATGCGTGAGGGGT
ATTTCGATTTTGGCAATAGCTGCAATTGCCGCGACATCCTCCAACGAGCATAATTCTTCAGAAAAATAGC
GATGTTCCATGTTGTCAGGGCATGCATGATGCACGTTATGAGGTGACGGTGCTAGGCAGTATTCCCTCAA
AGTTTCATAGTCAGTATCATATTCATCATTGCATTCCTGCAAGAGAGAATTGAGACGCAATCCACACGCT
GCGGCAACCTTCCGGCGTTCGTGGTCTATTTGCTCTTGGACGTTGCAAACGTAAGTGTTGGATCCCGGTC
GGCATCTACTCTATTCCTTTGCCCTCGGACGAGTGCTGGGGCGTCGGTTTCCACTATCGGCGAGTACTTC
TACACAGCCATCGGTCCAGACGGCCGCGCTTCTGCGGGCGATTTGTGTACGCCCGACAGTCCCGGCTCCG
GATCGGACGATTGCGTCGCATCGACCCTGCGCCCAAGCTGCATCATCGAAATTGCCGTCAACCAAGCTCT
GATAGAGTTGGTCAAGACCAATGCGGAGCATATACGCCCGGAGCCGCGGCGATCCTGCAAGCTCCGGATG
CCTCCGCTCGAAGTAGCGCGTCTGCTGCTCCATACAAGCCAACCACGGCCTCCAGAAGAAGATGTTGGCG
ACCTCGTATTGGGAATCCCCGAACATCGCCTCGCTCCAGTCAATGACCGCTGTTATGCGGCCATTGTCCG
TCAGGACATTGTTGGAGCCGAAATCCGCGTGCACGAGGTGCCGGACTTCGGGGCAGTCCTCGGCCCAAAG
CATCAGCTCATCGAGAGCCTGCGCGACGGACGCACTGACGGTGTCGTCCATCACAGTTTGCCAGTGATAC
ACATGGGGATCAGCAATCGCGCATATGAAATCACGCCATGTAGTGTATTGACCGATTCCTTGCGGTCCGA
ATGGGCCGAACCCGCTCGTCTGGCTAAGATCGGCCGCAGCGATCGCATCCATGGCCTCCGCGACCGGCTG
CAGAACAGCGGGCAGTTCGGTTTCAGGCAGGTCTTGCAACGTGACACCCTGTGCACGGCGGGAGATGCAA
TAGGTCAGGCTCTCGCTGAATTCCCCAATGTCAAGCACTTCCGGAATCGGGAGCGCGGCCGATGCAAAGT
GCCGATAAACATAACGATCTTTGTAGAAACCATCGGCGCAGCTATTTACCCGCAGGACATATCCACGCCC
TCCTACATCGAAGCTGAAAGCACGAGATTCTTCGCCCTCCGAGAGCTGCATCAGGTCGGAGACGCTGTCG
AACTTTTCGATCAGAAACTTCTCGACAGACGTCGCGGTGAGTTCAGGCTTTTTCATATCGGGGTCGTCCT
CTCCAAATGAAATGAACTTCCTTATATAGAGGAAGGGTCTTGCGAAGGATAGTGGGATTGTGCGTCATCC
CTTACGTCAGTGGAGATATCACATCAATCCACTTGCTTTGAAGACGTGGTTGGAACGTCTTCTTTTTCCA
CGATGCTCCTCGTGGGTGGGGGTCCATCTTTGGGACCACTGTCGGCAGAGGCATCTTGAACGATAGCCTT
TCCTTTATCGCAATGATGGCATTTGTAGGTGCCACCTTCCTTTTCTACTGTCCTTTTGATGAAGTGACAG
ATAGCTGGGCAATGGAATCCGAGGAGGTTTCCCGATATTACCCTTTGTTGAAAAGTCTCAATAGCCCTTT
GGTCTTCTGAGACTGTATCTTTGATATTCTTGGAGTAGACGAGAGTGTCGTGCTCCACCATGTTGACGGA
TCTCTAGGACGCGTCGACGCGTCGACGCGTCGACGCGTCGACGCGTCCTAGAAGCTAATTCACTGGCCGT
CGTTTTACAACGTCGTGACTGGGAAAACCCTGGCGTTACCCAACTTAATCGCCTTGCAGCACATCCCCCT
TTCGCCAGCTGGCGTAATAGCGAAGAGGCCCGCACCGATCGCCCTTCCCAACAGTTGCGCAGCCTGAATG
[44 nt withheld, positions 8611-8654]
C
[141 nt withheld, positions 8656-8796]
CCTTTGACGTTGGAGTCCACGTTCTTT
[37 nt withheld, positions 8824-8860]
ACCCTATCTCGGGCTATTCTTTTGATTTATAAGGGATTTTGCCGATTTCGGAACCACCATCAAACAGGAT
TTTCGCCTGCTGGGGCAAACCAGCGTGGACCGCTTGCTGCAACTCTCTCAGGGCCAGGCGGTGAAGGGCA
ATCAGCTGTTGCCCGTCTCACTGGTGAAAAGAAAAACCACCCCAGTACATTAAAAACGTCCGCAATGTGT
TATTAAGTTGTCTAAGCGTCAATTTGTTTACACCACAATATATCCTGCCACCAGCCAGCCAACAGCTCCC
CGACCGGCAGCTCGGCACAAAATCACCACTCGATACAGGCAGCCCATCAGTCCGGGACGGCGTCAGCGGG
AGAGCCGTTGTAAGGCGGCAGACTTTGCTCATGTTACCGATGCTATTCGGAAGAACGGCAACTAAGCTGC
CGGGTTTGAAACACGGATGATCTCGCGGAGGGTAGCATGTTGATTGTAACGATGACAGAGCGTTGCTGCC
TGTGATCAAATATCATCTCCCTCGCAGAGATCCGAATTATCAGCCTTCTTATTCATTTCTCGCTTAACCG
TGACAGGCTGTCGATCTTGAGAACTATGCCGACATAATAGGAAATCGCTGGATAAAGCCGCTGAGGAAGC
TGAGTGGCGCTATTTCTTTAGAAGTGAACGTTGACGATATCAACTCCCCTATCCATTGCTCACCGAATGG
TACAGGTCGGGGACCCGAAGTTCCGACTGTCGGCCTGATGCATCCCCGGCTGATCGACCCCAGATCTGGG
GCTGAGAAAGCCCAGTAAGGAAACAACTGTAGGTTCGAGTCGCGAGATCCCCCGGAACCAAAGGAAGTAG
GTTAAACCCGCTCCGATCAGGCCGAGCCACGCCAGGCCGAGAACATTGGTTCCTGTAGGCATCGGGATTG
GCGGATCAAACACTAAAGCTACTGGAACGAGCAGAAGTCCTCCGGCCGCCAGTTGCCAGGCGGTAAAGGT
GAGCAGAGGCACGGGAGGTTGCCACTTGCGGGTCAGCACGGTTCCGAACGCCATGGAAACCGCCCCCGCC
AGGCCCGCTGCGACGCCGACAGGATCTAGCGCTGCGTTTGGTGTCAACACCAACAGCGCCACGCCCGCAG
TTCCGCAAATAGCCCCCAGGACCGCCATCAATCGTATCGGGCTACCTAGCAGAGCGGCAGAGATGAACAC
GACCATCAGCGGCTGCACAGCGCCTACCGTCGCCGCGACCCCGCCCGGCAGGCGGTAGACCGAAATAAAC
AACAAGCTCCAGAATAGCGAAATATTAAGTGCGCCGAGGATGAAGATGCGCATCCACCAGATTCCCGTTG
GAATCTGTCGGACGATCATCACGAGCAATAAACCCGCCGGCAACGCCCGCAGCAGCATACCGGCGACCCC
TCGGCCTCGCTGTTCGGGCTCCACGAAAACGCCGGACAGATGCGCCTTGTGAGCGTCCTTGGGGCCGTCC
TCCTGTTTGAAGACCGACAGCCCAATGATCTCGCCGTCGATGTAGGCGCCGAATGCCACGGCATCTCGCA
ACCGTTCAGCGAACGCCTCCATGGGCTTTTTCTCCTCGTGCTCGTAAACGGACCCGAACATCTCTGGAGC
TTTCTTCAGGGCCGACAATCGGATCTCGCGGAAATCCTGCACGTCGGCCGCTCCAAGCCGTCGAATCTGA
GCCTTAATCACAATTGTCAATTTTAATCCTCTGTTTATCGGCAGTTCGTAGAGCGCGCCGTGCGTCCCGA
GCGATACTGAGCGAAGCAAGTGCGTCGAGCAGTGCCCGCTTGTTCCTGAAATGCCAGTAAAGCGCTGGCT
GCTGAACCCCCAGCCGGAACTGACCCCACAAGGCCCTAGCGTTTGCAATGCACCAGGTCATCATTGACCC
AGGCGTGTTCCACCAGGCCGCTGCCTCGCAACTCTTCGCAGGCTTCGCCGACCTGCTCGCGCCACTTCTT
CACGCGGGTGGAATCCGATCCGCACATGAGGCGGAAGGTTTCCAGCTTGAGCGGGTACGGCTCCCGGTGC
GAGCTGAAATAGTCGAACATCCGTCGGGCCGTCGGCGACAGCTTGCGGTACTTCTCCCATATGAATTTCG
TGTAGTGGTCGCCAGCAAACAGCACGACGATTTCCTCGTCGATCAGGACCTGGCAACGGGACGTTTTCTT
GCCACGGTCCAGGACGCGGAAGCGGTGCAGCAGCGACACCGATTCCAGGTGCCCAACGCGGTCGGACGTG
AAGCCCATCGCCGTCGCCTGTAGGCGCGACAGGCATTCCTCGGCCTTCGTGTAATACCGGCCATTGATCG
ACCAGCCCAGGTCCTGGCAAAGCTCGTAGAACGTGAAGGTGATCGGCTCGCCGATAGGGGTGCGCTTCGC
GTACTCCAACACCTGCTGCCACACCAGTTCGTCATCGTCGGCCCGCAGCTCGACGCCGGTGTAGGTGATC
TTCACGTCCTTGTTGACGTGGAAAATGACCTTGTTTTGCAGCGCCTCGCGCGGGATTTTCTTGTTGCGCG
TGGTGAACAGGGCAGAGCGGGCCGTGTCGTTTGGCATCGCTCGCATCGTGTCCGGCCACGGCGCAATATC
GAACAAGGAAAGCTGCATTTCCTTGATCTGCTGCTTCGTGTGTTTCAGCAACGCGGCCTGCTTGGCCTCG
CTGACCTGTTTTGCCAGGTCCTCGCCGGCGGTTTTTCGCTTCTTGGTCGTCATAGTTCCTCGCGTGTCGA
TGGTCATCGACTTCGCCAAACCTGCCGCCTCCTGTTCGAGACGACGCGAACGCTCCACGGCGGCCGATGG
CGCGGGCAGGGCAGGGGGAGCCAGTTGCACGCTGTCGCGCTCGATCTTGGCCGTAGCTTGCTGGACCATC
GAGCCGACGGACTGGAAGGTTTCGCGGGGCGCACGCATGACGGTGCGGCTTGCGATGGTTTCGGCATCCT
CGGCGGAAAACCCCGCGTCGATCAGTTCTTGCCTGTATGCCTTCCGGTCAAACGTCCGATTCATTCACCC
TCCTTGCGGGATTGCCCCGACTCACGCCGGGGCAATGTGCCCTTATTCCTGATTTGACCCGCCTGGTGCC
TTGGTGTCCAGATAATCCACCTTATCGGCAATGAAGTCGGTCCCGTAGACCGTCTGGCCGTCCTTCTCGT
ACTTGGTATTCCGAATCTTGCCCTGCACGAATACCAGCGACCCCTTGCCCAAATACTTGCCGTGGGCCTC
GGCCTGAGAGCCAAAACACTTGATGCGGAAGAAGTCGGTGCGCTCCTGCTTGTCGCCGGCATCGTTGCGC
CACATCTAGGTACTAAAACAATTCATCCAGTAAAATATAATATTTTATTTTCTCCCAATCAGGCTTGATC
CCCAGTAAGTCAAAAAATAGCTCGACATACTGTTCTTCCCCGATATCCTCCCTGATCGACCGGACGCAGA
AGGCAATGTCATACCACTTGTCCGCCCTGCCGCTTCTCCCAAGATCAATAAAGCCACTTACTTTGCCATC
TTTCACAAAGATGTTGCTGTCTCCCAGGTCGCCGTGGGAAAAGACAAGTTCCTCTTCGGGCTTTTCCGTC
TTTAAAAAATCATACAGCTCGCGCGGATCTTTAAATGGAGTGTCTTCTTCCCAGTTTTCGCAATCCACAT
CGGCCAGATCGTTATTCAGTAAGTAATCCAATTCGGCTAAGCGGCTGTCTAAGCTATTCGTATAGGGACA
ATCCGATATGTCGATGGAGTGAAAGAGCCTGATGCACTCCGCATACAGCTCGATAATCTTTTCAGGGCTT
TGTTCATCTTCATACTCTTCCGAGCAAAGGACGCCATCGGCCTCACTCATGAGCAGATTGCTCCAGCCAT
CATGCCGTTCAAAGTGCAGGACCTTTGGAACAGGCAGCTTTCCTTCCAGCCATAGCATCATGTCCTTTTC
CCGTTCCACATCATAGGTGGTCCCTTTATACCGGCTGTCCGTCATTTTTAAATATAGGTTTTCATTTTCT
CCCACCAGCTTATATACCTTAGCAGGAGACATTCCTTCCGTATCTTTTACGCAGCGGTATTTTTCGATCA
GTTTTTTCAATTCCGGTGATATTCTCATTTTAGCCATTTATTATTTCCTTCCTCTTTTCTACAGTATTTA
AAGATACCCCAAGAAGCTAATTATAACAAGACGAACTCCAATTCACTGTTCCTTGCATTCTAAAACCTTA
AATACCAGAAAACAGCTTTTTCAAAGTTGTTTTCAAAGTTGGCGTATAACATAGTATCGACGGAGCCGAT
TTTGAAACCACAATTATGGGTGATGCTGCCAACTTACTGATTTAGTGTATGATGGTGTTTTTGAGGTGCT
CCAGTGGCTTCTGTTTCTATCAGCTGTCCCTCCTGTTCAGCTACTGACGGGGTGGTGCGTAACGGCAAAA
GCACCGCCGGACATCAGCGCTATCTCTGCTCTCACTGCCGTAAAACATGGCAACTGCAGTTCACTTACAC
CGCTTCTCAACCCGGTACGCACCAGAAAATCATTGATATGGCCATGAATGGCGTTGGATGCCGGGCAACA
GCCCGCATTATGGGCGTTGGCCTCAACACGATTTTACGTCACTTAAAAAACTCAGGCCGCAGTCGGTAAC
CTCGCGCATACAGCCGGGCAGTGACGTCATCGTCTGCGCGGAAATGGACGAACAGTGGGGCTATGTCGGG
GCTAAATCGCGCCAGCGCTGGCTGTTTTACGCGTATGACAGTCTCCGGAAGACGGTTGTTGCGCACGTAT
TCGGTGAACGCACTATGGCGACGCTGGGGCGTCTTATGAGCCTGCTGTCACCCTTTGACGTGGTGATATG
GATGACGGATGGCTGGCCGCTGTATGAATCCCGCCTGAAGGGAAAGCTGCACGTAATCAGCAAGCGATAT
ACGCAGCGAATTGAGCGGCATAACCTGAATCTGAGGCAGCACCTGGCACGGCTGGGACGGAAGTCGCTGT
CGTTCTCAAAATCGGTGGAGCTGCATGACAAAGTCATCGGGCATTATCTGAACATAAAACACTATCAATA
AGTTGGAGTCATTACCCAATTATGATAGAATTTACAAGCTATAAGGTTATTGTCCTGGGTTTCAAGCATT
AGTCCATGCAAGTTTTTATGCTTTGCCCATTCTATAGATATATTGATAAGCGCGCTGCCTATGCCTTGCC
CCCTGAAATCCTTACATACGGCGATATCTTCTATATAAAAGATATATTATCTTATCAGTATTGTCAATAT
ATTCAAGGCAATCTGCCTCCTCATCCTCTTCATCCTCTTCGTCTTGGTAGCTTTTTAAATATGGCGCTTC
ATAGAGTAATTCTGTAAAGGTCCAATTCTCGTTTTCATACCTCGGTATAATCTTACCTATCACCTCAAAT
GGTTCGCTGGGTTTATCGCACCCCCGAACACGAGCACGGCACCCGCGACCACTATGCCAAGAATGCCCAA
GGTAAAAATTGCCGGCCCCGCCATGAAGTCCGTGAATGCCCCGACGGCCGAAGTGAAGGGCAGGCCGCCA
CCCAGGCCGCCGCCCTCACTGCCCGGCACCTGGTCGCTGAATGTCGATGCCAGCACCTGCGGCACGTCAA
TGCTTCCGGGCGTCGCGCTCGGGCTGATCGCCCATCCCGTTACTGCCCCGATCCCGGCAATGGCAAGGAC
TGCCAGCGCTGCCATTTTTGGGGTGAGGCCGTTCGCGGCCGAGGGGCGCAGCCCCTGGGGGGATGGGAGG
CCCGCGTTAGCGGGCCGGGAGGGTTCGAGAAGGGGGGGCACCCCCCTTCGGCGTGCGCGGTCACGCGCAC
AGGGCGCAGCCCTGGTTAAAAACAAGGTTTATAAATATTGGTTTAAAAGCAGGTTAAAAGACAGGTTAGC
GGTGGCCGAAAAACGGGCGGAAACCCTTGCAAATGCTGGATTTTCTGCCTGTGGACAGCCCCTCAAATGT
CAATAGGTGCGCCCCTCATCTGTCAGCACTCTGCCCCTCAAGTGTCAAGGATCGCGCCCCTCATCTGTCA
GTAGTCGCGCCCCTCAAGTGTCAATACCGCAGGGCACTTATCCCCAGGCTTGTCCACATCATCTGTGGGA
AACTCGCGTAAAATCAGGCGTTTTCGCCGATTTGCGAGGCTGGCCAGCTCCACGTCGCCGGCCGAAATCG
AGCCTGCCCCTCATCTGTCAACGCCGCGCCGGGTGAGTCGGCCCCTCAAGTGTCAACGTCCGCCCCTCAT
CTGTCAGTGAGGGCCAAGTTTTCCGCGAGGTATCCACAACGCCGGCGGCCGCGGTGTCTCGCACACGGCT
TCGACGGCGTTTCTGGCGCGTTTGCAGGGCCATAGACGGCCGCCAGCCCAGCGGCGAGGGCAACCAGCCC
GGTGAGCGTCGGAAAGGCGC
Features (pLannotate 1.2.2; 35 found; start..end, strand, type, name):
      3..89      -  CDS            traI (fragment): TRAI6_ECOLX - Experimental evidence at protein level: Swiss-Prot protein existence level 1. The initiation process of transfer DNA synthesis requires the interaction of at least three plasmid-specific components (TraH, I, and J) at the transfer origin resulting in the assembly of a specialised nucleoprotein complex - the relaxosome. Site- and strand-specific cleavage at the transfer origin is dependent on TraI and TraJ. From Escherichia coli.
    127..498     -  CDS            traJ: oriT-recognizing protein; traJ
    531..640     -  oriT           oriT: incP origin of transfer
    772..962     +  rep_origin     ori (fragment): high-copy-number ColE1/pMB1/pBR322/pUC origin of replication
   1321..1971    -  CDS            TetR: tetracycline resistance regulatory protein; tetR
   2077..2326    +  CDS            TcR (fragment): tetracycline efflux protein; tetA; confers resistance to tetracycline
   2436..2460    -  misc_feature   RB T-DNA repeat: right border repeat from nopaline C58 T-DNA
   2490..2508    +  misc_feature   MCS (fragment): pUC18/19 multiple cloning site
   2559..2904    +  promoter       CaMV 35S promoter: strong constitutive promoter from cauliflower mosaic virus
   2856..2902    +  promoter       minimal CaMV 35S promoter: minimal 35S promoter from cauliflower mosaic virus
   2914..2932    -  misc_feature   MCS (fragment): pUC18/19 multiple cloning site
   2943..3458    +  CDS            P19_TBSVC: Experimental evidence at protein level: Swiss-Prot protein existence level 1. Acts as a suppressor of RNA-mediated gene silencing, also known as post-transcriptional gene silencing (PTGS), a mechanism of plant viral defense that limits the accumulation of viral RNAs. Binds to short interfering RNAs (siRNAs) with high affinity. Acts as a molecular caliper to specifically select siRNAs based on the length of the duplex region of the RNA (By similarity). From Tomato bushy stunt virus (strain Cherry) (TBSV).
   3531..3707    +  polyA_signal   CaMV poly(A) signal: cauliflower mosaic virus polyadenylation signal
   4210..4551    +  promoter       CaMV 35S promoter: strong constitutive promoter from cauliflower mosaic virus
   4562..4586    +  protein_bind   attB1: mutant version of attB; recombination site for the Gateway® BP reaction BP Clonase™
   5364..5388    -  protein_bind   attB2: mutant version of attB; recombination site for the Gateway® BP reaction BP Clonase™
   5417..5506    +  CDS            3xHA: three tandem HA epitope tags
   5540..5792    +  terminator     NOS terminator: nopaline synthase terminator and poly(A) signal
   6221..6473    -  terminator     NOS terminator: nopaline synthase terminator and poly(A) signal
   6497..6925    -  CDS            nos (fragment): DHNO_AGRT7 - Protein inferred from homology: Swiss-Prot protein existence level 3. From Agrobacterium tumefaciens (strain T37).
   6941..7966    -  CDS            HygR: aminoglycoside phosphotransferase from E. coli; aph(4)-Ia; confers resistance to hygromycin
   7976..8320    -  promoter       CaMV 35S promoter: strong constitutive promoter from cauliflower mosaic virus
   7977..8023    -  promoter       minimal CaMV 35S promoter: minimal 35S promoter from cauliflower mosaic virus
   8458..8613    +  CDS            lacZα (fragment) (sequence partly withheld): LacZα fragment of β-galactosidase; lacZ fragment
   8611..8911    +  rep_origin     M13 ori (fragment) (sequence partly withheld): M13 bacteriophage origin of replication; arrow indicates direction of (+) strand synthesis
   8912..9042    +  CDS            lacI (fragment): lac repressor; lacI; The lac repressor binds to the lac operator to inhibit transcription in E. coli. This inhibition can be relieved by adding lactose or isopropyl-β-D-thiogalactopyranoside (IPTG).
   9096..9120    -  misc_feature   LB T-DNA repeat: left border repeat from nopaline C58 T-DNA
  10577..10696   -  CDS            tetR (fragment): TETR1_ECOLX - Experimental evidence at protein level: Swiss-Prot protein existence level 1. TetR is the repressor of the tetracycline resistance element; its N-terminal region forms a helix-turn-helix structure and binds DNA. Binding of tetracycline to TetR reduces the repressor affinity for the tetracycline resistance gene (tetA) promoter operator sites. From Escherichia coli.
  10716..11864   -  CDS            trfA: trans-acting replication protein that binds to and activates oriV
  12163..12957   -  CDS            KanR: aminoglycoside phosphotransferase; aphA-3; confers resistance to kanamycin
  13149..13916   +  mobile_element IS1: prokaryotic transposable element IS1
  13925..14074   -  CDS            satA (fragment): STA_BACSU - Also known as yyaR. Experimental evidence at protein level: Swiss-Prot protein existence level 1. Involved in resistance to streptothricin, a broad-spectrum antibiotic produced by streptomycetes. Detoxifies streptothricin via acetylation of the beta amino group of the first beta-lysyl moiety of streptothricin. From Bacillus subtilis (strain 168).
  14073..14267   -  CDS            satA (fragment): STA_BACSU - Also known as yyaR. Experimental evidence at protein level: Swiss-Prot protein existence level 1. Involved in resistance to streptothricin, a broad-spectrum antibiotic produced by streptomycetes. Detoxifies streptothricin via acetylation of the beta amino group of the first beta-lysyl moiety of streptothricin. From Bacillus subtilis (strain 168).
  14270..14545   -  CDS            klaC (fragment): KLAC_ECOLX - Also known as telB. Protein predicted: Swiss-Prot protein existence level 4. Belongs to the kla operon, which is associated with cryptic tellurite resistance, and IncW plasmid fertility inhibition. From Escherichia coli.
  14609..15240   -  rep_origin     oriV: incP origin of replication
