[The description below was written by a language model from this plasmid's Addgene catalogue record and pLannotate feature annotations shown in this document.]
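Description:
pGWB14-LYX038 is a plant binary expression vector built on the pGWB14 backbone and intended for Agrobacterium-mediated transient or stable expression of a Nicotiana benthamiana transcription factor, gene model Niben101Scf01710g04007.1. The backbone carries the broad-host-range IncP replication system (oriV with the trans-acting trfA replication protein), which allows low-copy maintenance in both E. coli and Agrobacterium, together with oriT and traJ for conjugal mobilisation. Bacterial selection is by kanamycin (aphA-3). The annotation also picks up backbone remnants such as an IS1 element, a partial ColE1-type origin, and fragments of tetracycline resistance, lacZα and lacI sequences, which are not functional parts of the design.

Between the nopaline-type right and left T-DNA borders lie three expression units. The main cassette places a CaMV 35S promoter upstream of an attB1/attB2-flanked interval of roughly 800 bp that holds the insert. The feature table does not annotate this interval as a coding sequence, and the catalogue lists the cloning method as Gibson assembly. It is followed by a 3xHA epitope and the NOS terminator, giving a constitutively expressed protein with a C-terminal HA tag suitable for immunodetection or immunoprecipitation-based assays. A second 35S-driven cassette encodes hygromycin phosphotransferase for selecting stable plant transformants. The sequence also contains a third 35S cassette, not mentioned in the catalogue entry, that encodes the tomato bushy stunt virus P19 protein with a CaMV polyadenylation signal. P19 binds siRNAs and suppresses post-transcriptional gene silencing, so its presence would be expected to boost transgene expression during agroinfiltration of leaves.
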