Addgene plasmid #126256: pGWB14-LYX038
Purpose: With a Nicotiana benthamiana transcription factor in PGWB14 backbone, for Agrobacterium mediated transient or stable expression corresponding transcription factor fused with a C-terminal HA tag.
Depositing lab: Silin Zhong. Depositing organization: Chinese University of Hong Kong.
Backbone
  Vector backbone: pGWB14
  Vector type: Plant Expression
  Selectable markers: Hygromycin
Growth in bacteria
  Bacterial resistance: Kanamycin, 50 μg/mL
  Growth temperature: 37°C
  Growth strain: DH5alpha
  Copy number: Low Copy
Gene/Insert
  Gene/Insert name: Niben101Scf01710g04007.1
  Species: Nicotiana benthamiana
  Promoter: CaMV 35S
  Tag / fusion protein: HA (C terminal on insert)
  Cloning method: Gibson Cloning
Terms and licenses: Academic/Nonprofit Terms; Industry Terms: Not Available to Industry
How to cite: pGWB14-LYX038 was a gift from Silin Zhong (Addgene plasmid # 126256 ; http://n2t.net/addgene:126256 ; RRID:Addgene_126256)
