>Addgene plasmid #126256 | pGWB14-LYX038 | depositor partial sequence | sequence record 241530 | Niben101Scf01710g04007.1
ATGGAGTTTTTCAATTCTTTTAATGGGTTTTATGAGGACAATGGTTTTCAGGGAATAATGACAAATGGGT
CAACTTCATCTTCATCATTGATTTTGGATAATGAAAGAGGAGAGCTAGTGAAGTCAATGGTGAGATCAGG
GGAAAAAGGGGTTAATCCAGAAAAAGCTTTGATTGCATTGAAAAATCATAGTGAAGCTGAAAGGCGGCGC
AGAGAGAGAATTAATGGTCATTTGGGTACTCTCAGAAACCTTATTCCTGGCACTAATAAGATGGACAAAG
CCGCTTTACTTGCCAAAGTCATCAGTTGCATAAAAGAATTGAGAGTAAATGCAGCAGAAGCTACCAAAGG
TGTTCTAGTTCCAACAGACACTGATGAAGTAAGTGTCGAACAACAAACCGAGGGATCTAATGGAGCCACT
TATTCTGTCAAGGCATCTCTGTGCTGTGAATATAAGCATGAGCTTATTTCTGATCTCCGACAAGCTTTGG
ATACTCTTCCCCTAAAAACTTTGAGGGCAGAGATCGCTACGTTAGGAAACAGAATGGTTAGCGTTTTTGT
GATTACTGAGGGCAATGAAGGGAATATTGAGGATAACGAAAGGTGCCAGCTTCTTGTAACTTCTGTTCGT
CAGGCTTTGAGATCAGTGCTTGATAAATTTTATGCCTCTGAGGAGTTCTCTTCGCGAAGTACATTGTCAA
GCAAGAGACGAAGAGTTTCACTCGATTCTTCGAGCTCATCTTCTTTAGGGGATTTCTGG
